Addgene plasmid #12759: DCT.VV.Orf71
Purpose: This plasmid was designed for screening purposes and may contain discrepancies relative to the current canonical GenBank version of the gene.
Depositing lab: Jack Bennink & Jon Yewdell. Depositing organization: National Institute of Allergy and Infectious Diseases (NIAID). Publication: Identification of poxvirus CD8+ T cell determinants to enable rational design and characterization of smallpox vaccines. Tscharke DC, Karupiah G, Zhou J, Palmore T, Irvine KR, Haeryfar SM, Williams S, Sidney J, Sette A, Bennink JR, Yewdell JW. J Exp Med. 2005 January 3; 201(1): 95–104. 10.1084/jem.20041912 PubMed 15623576.
Backbone
  Vector backbone: pcDNA 3.1D V5-His-TOPO
  Backbone manufacturer: Invitrogen
  Backbone size w/o insert (bp): 5514
  Vector type: Mammalian Expression
  Selectable markers: Neomycin (select with G418)
Growth in bacteria
  Bacterial resistance: Ampicillin, 100 μg/mL
  Growth temperature: 37°C
  Growth strain: DH5alpha
  Copy number: High Copy
Gene/Insert
  Gene/Insert name: VV.Orf71 (alt names: VV_WR_156; EEV glycoprotein)
  Species: Vaccinia Virus
  Insert size (bp): 558
  GenBank ID: 9791096
  Cloning method: Restriction Enzyme; 5′ cloning site BamHI (not destroyed); 3′ cloning site BamHI (not destroyed)
  Sequencing primers: 5′ Universal T7
Terms and licenses: Academic/Nonprofit Terms; Industry Terms: Not Available to Industry
Depositor comments: Please see the Vaccinia kit page ( https://www.addgene.org/vvorf/ ) for more information. The kit page contains the supplemental VVOrfData spreadsheet, which includes important information about this plasmid. The plasmid and insert names provided here relate only to this library. The name of the ORF (if present) in VACV strain Copenhagen and the name of the ORF (if annotated) in VACV strain WR sequence can be found in VVOrfData spreadsheet. Please note that the amino acid sequence given for each ORF in the spreadsheet may contain some errors. Additionally, changes from the expected sequence may be present in these plasmids. Please see Addgene's quality control sequence and sequencing notes in the VVOrfData spreadsheet before ordering this plasmid.
How to cite: DCT.VV.Orf71 was a gift from Jack Bennink & Jon Yewdell (Addgene plasmid # 12759 ; http://n2t.net/addgene:12759 ; RRID:Addgene_12759)
