[The description below was written by a language model from this plasmid's Addgene catalogue record.]
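Description:
DCT.VV.Orf71 is a mammalian expression plasmid built on the commercial pcDNA 3.1D V5-His-TOPO backbone (about 5.5 kb without insert). It carries a 558 bp open reading frame from vaccinia virus, designated VV.Orf71 within its library and also recorded as VV_WR_156, an extracellular enveloped virus (EEV) glycoprotein. It is maintained in E. coli as a high-copy plasmid under ampicillin selection, and it carries a neomycin resistance marker that allows G418 selection of transfected mammalian cells. The insert is listed as flanked by intact BamHI sites on both sides, and a T7 primer site lies upstream for sequencing. No feature table is provided, so the promoter is not explicitly stated. Vectors of the pcDNA3.1 family normally drive the insert from the CMV immediate-early promoter, and this backbone offers C-terminal V5 and His tags. The record does not say whether the ORF is fused in frame to those tags.

The plasmid belongs to a library of individually cloned vaccinia ORFs made for screening, associated with work identifying poxvirus CD8+ T cell determinants to support the design and characterization of smallpox vaccines. In that setting, transient expression of single viral ORFs in mammalian cells allows the viral proteins recognised by T cells to be mapped. The plasmid and insert names apply only to this library, and the corresponding Copenhagen and WR strain ORF names are given in the library's supplementary data. Because the clone was made for screening, it may differ from the canonical GenBank sequence, so the sequence should be verified before it is used where exact coding sequence matters.
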