>Addgene plasmid #12759 | DCT.VV.Orf71 | addgene partial sequence | sequence record 19154 | T7 5'-TAATACGACTCACTATAGGG-3'
ACCGAATTCCAGCTGACCACCATGATGACACCAGAAAACGACGAAGAGCAGACATCTGTGTTCTCCGCTA
CTGTTTACGGAGACAAAATTCAAGGAAAGAATAAACGCAAACGCGTGATTGGTCTATGTATTAGAATATC
TATGGTTATTTCACTACTATCTATGATTACCATGTCCGCGTTTCTCATAGTGCGCCTAAATCAATGCATG
TCTGCTAACGAGGCTGCTATTACTGACGCCGCTGTTGCCGTTGCTGCTGCATCATCTACTCATAGAAAGG
TTGCGTCTAGCACTACACAATATGATCACAAAGAAAGCTGTAATGGTTTATATTACCAGGGTTCTTGTTA
TATATTACATTCAGACTACCAGTTATTCTCGGATGCTAAAGCAAATTGCACTGCGGAATCATCAACACTA
CCCAATAAATCCGATGTCTTGATTACCTGGCTCATTGATTATGTTGAGGATACATGGGGATCTGATGGTA
ATCCAATTACAAAAACTACATCCGATTATCAAGATTCTGATGTATCACAAGAAGTTAGAAAGTATTTTTG
TGTTAAAACAATGAACTAAGCAATTCCCGGGGATCCGAATAAAGGGTCAAGACAATTCTGCAGATATCCA
GCACAGTGGCGGCCGCTCGAGTCTAGANGGCCCGCGGTTCGAAGGTAAGCCTATCCCTAACCCTCTCCTC
GGTCTCGATTCTACGCGTACCGGTCATCATCACCATCACCATTGAGTTTAAACCCGCTGATCAGCCTCGA
CTGTGCCT
